Addgene plasmid #162556: Cip-pAct1-Mnase
Purpose: NheI-MluI-digested 3xFLAG-MNase-SV40 fragment was cloned into the CIp-pACT1-CYC vector to ensure constitutive expression of MNase in C. albicans.
Depositing lab: Adnane Sellam. Depositing organization: Montreal Heart Institute. Publication: High-Resolution Genome-Wide Occupancy in Candida spp. Using ChEC-seq. Tebbji F, Khemiri I, Sellam A. mSphere. 2020 Oct 14;5(5). pii: 5/5/e00646-20. doi: 10.1128/mSphere.00646-20. PubMed 33055256.
Backbone
  Vector backbone: Cip-Act1-Cyc
  Backbone size w/o insert (bp): 6305
  Total vector size (bp): 6866
  Vector type: Yeast Expression
  Selectable markers: URA3
Growth in bacteria
  Bacterial resistance: Ampicillin, 100 μg/mL
  Growth temperature: 37°C
  Growth strain: DH5alpha
  Copy number: Unknown
Gene/Insert
  Gene/Insert name: 3FLAG-Mnase-SV40
  Species: Synthetic
  Insert size (bp): 561
  Promoter: Actine
  Cloning method: Restriction Enzyme; 5′ cloning site MluI (not destroyed); 3′ cloning site NheI (not destroyed)
  Sequencing primers: 5′ AGGGTTTTCCCAGTCACG; 3′ GAGCGGATAACAATTTCACAC
Terms and licenses: Academic/Nonprofit Terms; Industry Terms: Not Available to Industry
How to cite: Cip-pAct1-Mnase was a gift from Adnane Sellam (Addgene plasmid # 162556 ; http://n2t.net/addgene:162556 ; RRID:Addgene_162556)
