[The description below was written by a language model from this plasmid's Addgene catalogue record and pLannotate feature annotations shown in this document.]
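Description:
Cip-pAct1-Mnase is a yeast expression plasmid for constitutive production of micrococcal nuclease (MNase) in Candida albicans. It is built on the Cip-Act1-Cyc backbone, which the feature table shows to be pBluescript-derived: it carries a high-copy ColE1/pUC origin, an ampicillin resistance gene (β-lactamase) for propagation and selection in E. coli, an f1 origin, remnants of the lac promoter/lacZα region, and T3 and T7 promoters flanking fragments of the multiple cloning site. Selection in yeast is through URA3. No yeast replication origin is annotated. The table does show fragments matching the ribosomal protein gene RPS1, which in CIp-type vectors typically serve as homology for integration at the RPS1 locus, although the record does not describe the integration strategy.

The payload is a synthetic 3xFLAG-MNase-SV40 fragment of about 560 bp, cloned between MluI and NheI sites. The annotation detects part of the 3xFLAG epitope, followed by the Staphylococcus aureus nuc coding sequence, which encodes a nuclease that cleaves both DNA and RNA. The "SV40" element named in the insert is not separately annotated and the record does not define it. Expression is driven by the actin (ACT1) promoter, which lies in the unannotated stretch upstream of the tag, and transcription ends at a CYC1 terminator fragment.

The associated work concerns ChEC-seq mapping of genome-wide protein occupancy in Candida species. A constitutively expressed, untethered MNase would plausibly serve there as a free-nuclease control, but the record does not state this role. The sequenced record is slightly shorter than the catalogued total size.
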