Features (pLannotate 1.2.2; 21 found; start..end, strand, type, name):
    394..486     +  CDS            lacI (fragment): lac repressor; lacI; The lac repressor binds to the lac operator to inhibit transcription in E. coli. This inhibition can be relieved by adding lactose or isopropyl-β-D-thiogalactopyranoside (IPTG).
    499..520     +  protein_bind   CAP binding site: CAP binding activates transcription in the presence of cAMP. E. coli catabolite activator protein
    535..565     +  promoter       lac promoter: promoter for the E. coli lac operon
    573..589     +  protein_bind   lac operator: The lac repressor binds to the lac operator to inhibit transcription in E. coli. This inhibition can be relieved by adding lactose or isopropyl-β-D-thiogalactopyranoside (IPTG). lac repressor encoded by lacI
    634..652     +  promoter       T3 promoter: promoter for bacteriophage T3 RNA polymerase
    664..684     -  misc_feature   MCS (fragment): pBluescript multiple cloning site
   1758..1777    +  CDS            3xFLAG (fragment): three tandem FLAG® epitope tags
   1785..2234    +  CDS            nuc (fragment): NUC_STAAC - Experimental evidence at protein level: Swiss-Prot protein existence level 1. Enzyme that catalyzes the hydrolysis of both DNA and RNA at the 5' position of the phosphodiester bond. From Staphylococcus aureus (strain COL).
   2268..2327    +  terminator     CYC1 terminator (fragment): S. cerevisiae CYC1; transcription terminator for CYC1
   2353..2655    +  CDS            RPS1B (fragment): RS3A2_YEAST - Also known as PLC2, RPS10B. Experimental evidence at protein level: Swiss-Prot protein existence level 1. Component of the ribosome, a large ribonucleoprotein complex responsible for the synthesis of proteins in the cell. The small ribosomal subunit (SSU) binds messenger RNAs (mRNAs) and translates the encoded message by selecting cognate aminoacyl-transfer RNA (tRNA) molecules. The large subunit (LSU) contains the ribosomal catalytic site termed the peptidyl transferase center (PTC), which catalyzes the formation of peptide bonds, thereby polymerizing the amino acids delivered b
   2711..3175    +  CDS            RPS1 (fragment): RS3A_KLULA - Experimental evidence at protein level: Swiss-Prot protein existence level 1. From Kluyveromyces lactis (strain ATCC 8585 / CBS 2359 / DSM 70799 / NBRC 1267 / NRRL Y-1140 / WM37) (Yeast) (Candida sphaerica).
   3191..3211    -  misc_feature   MCS (fragment): pBluescript multiple cloning site
   3273..3289    +  promoter       copia promoter (fragment): strong promoter from the Drosophila transposable element copia (Sinclair et al., 1986)
   3341..4129    -  CDS            URA3: PYRF_YEAST - Experimental evidence at protein level: Swiss-Prot protein existence level 1. From Saccharomyces cerevisiae (strain ATCC 204508 / S288c) (Baker's yeast).
   4595..4618    -  misc_feature   MCS (fragment): pBluescript multiple cloning site
   4627..4645    -  promoter       T7 promoter: promoter for bacteriophage T7 RNA polymerase
   4648..4805    +  CDS            lacZα (fragment): LacZα fragment of β-galactosidase; lacZ fragment
   4836..5264    -  rep_origin     f1 ori (sequence partly withheld): f1 bacteriophage origin of replication; arrow indicates direction of (+) strand synthesis
   5291..5395    +  promoter       AmpR promoter: bla
   5396..6256    +  CDS            AmpR: β-lactamase; bla; confers resistance to ampicillin, carbenicillin, and related antibiotics
   6427..211     +  rep_origin     ori (across the origin): high-copy-number ColE1/pMB1/pBR322/pUC origin of replication
>Addgene plasmid #162556 | Cip-pAct1-Mnase | addgene full sequence | sequence record 320752 | Addgene NGS Result
CCTACAGCGTGAGCTATGAGAAAGCGCCACGCTTCCCGAAGGGAGAAAGGCGGACAGGTATCCGGTAAGC
GGCAGGGTCGGAACAGGAGAGCGCACGAGGGAGCTTCCAGGGGGAAACGCCTGGTATCTTTATAGTCCTG
TCGGGTTTCGCCACCTCTGACTTGAGCGTCGATTTTTGTGATGCTCGTCAGGGGGGCGGAGCCTATGGAA
AAACGCCAGCAACGCGGCCTTTTTACGGTTCCTGGCCTTTTGCTGGCCTTTTGCTCACATGTTCTTTCCT
GCGTTATCCCCTGATTCTGTGGATAACCGTATTACCGCCTTTGAGTGAGCTGATACCGCTCGCCGCAGCC
GAACGACCGAGCGCAGCGAGTCAGTGAGCGAGGAAGCGGAAGAGCGCCCAATACGCAAACCGCCTCTCCC
CGCGCGTTGGCCGATTCATTAATGCAGCTGGCACGACAGGTTTCCCGACTGGAAAGCGGGCAGTGAGCGC
AACGCAATTAATGTGAGTTAGCTCACTCATTAGGCACCCCAGGCTTTACACTTTATGCTTCCGGCTCGTA
TGTTGTGTGGAATTGTGAGCGGATAACAATTTCACACAGGAAACAGCTATGACCATGATTACGCCAAGCT
CGAAATTAACCCTCACTAAAGGGAACAAAAGCTGGTACCGGGCCCCCCCTCGAGCTATTAAGATCACCAG
CCTCGTTTATAATAAACTTAGTCTAATATTTCTTTTGGACCAAAATAGAAACTGTTCTCAGGTGGCAAAA
AACAGCTTAAAGTCTGTGTTAAAAAAAGATCTCGGCTATGCCAATCAAAAAGGAGTGACATTATTATGTA
AAAGAAGAAATGTTGTAATTCCGCGAAACAACAATTTTAATGCTTACTGTGCCGCCACCAATATCCTATG
GCCAAGGGGCCTTTAAACATGCCACGGAAATATACAGTCAAAGTAAACCTACTATGTCTTTAGAGCCTTC
AGGATCAATTGTTTTTAAATGAATGACTGCAAAACTAGAAAAGTAGCCTCTTACATAAGCAAGTCATTTG
TACACCGAGAGTTTAGTAACCAGTGAAGCAAGTATATCTGGCAAACCTGAAACTTATCTGTGAATTATAA
AGCTCATAAGTAAAAAGTGTAGAAAAGAAGATAAGGCAGACCAAATACAAATTTGCAACAGTACAACGAA
TATTTCAGCGTCAAAACTAGAGAATAATAAAGAAAACGATCTTTTCAAAAAGAAAAAACCTTTTAGTTTT
CCTTTGTTGTTGTTGTGGGTGTGTGCTATTTATATTATATAGTTTACTCATAATACCATAAAATATTCGG
TTTGATTAGGTTATTTTAATAAGCTAATTTGTTTCTAATCGTGTAATTTATGCTGTGTATATTAAGTAGT
GTGTGCACTGCCCAAAAATGTTTGTTGTTTATAGTCGGTTAAAGAGAAAAAAGAAAAAAAGATCCATACA
CACACGTTAATTAGTTGTTCAACGTAATACACTCATATTTTGTTCTTATTTGCTTTCGGTCGCTGTTCTC
ACCAAGATTTATTGCCAACGAAACAATTTTTTTTTATATATTTTCAGATTTTTCTTTTTTTCCTTTCCTT
TCCTTTTCTAATTTTCACTCCTGGTTTTCTTTCTTTCTTAGAAACATTATCTCGATATTAATATTAAAAA
AATATAATCATTCAAAAAGCTTGACTACGCGTATGGACTACAAAGACCACGACGGAGACTATAAGGATCA
CGATATTGACTATAAGGACGATGATGATAAAGCCGCCGCCACCTCAACAAAAAAACTTCACAAAGAACCT
GCAACCTTAATAAAGGCAATTGACGGGGACACTGTCAAATTGATGTATAAAGGTCAGCCAATGACCTTCC
GTTTACTTTTAGTCGATACTCCTGAGACTAAGCATCCTAAGAAAGGTGTAGAGAAATATGGTCCTGAAGC
CAGTGCTTTCACAAAGAAAATGGTTGAGAATGCAAAGAAAATTGAGGTAGAGTTCGACAAAGGACAAAGA
ACCGACAAGTATGGTAGAGGGTTGGCCTACATCTACGCAGATGGAAAGATGGTTAACGAAGCATTAGTCC
GACAGGGTTTGGCTAAAGTTGCCTATGTGTATAAGCCTAACAATACCCACGAACAGCACCTTCGTAAGTC
AGAAGCTCAAGCTAAAAAAGAAAAGTTGAATATCTGGTCAGAGGATAATGCAGACTCTGGTCAACCACCT
AAGAAAAAACGTAAAGTATAGGCTAGCGTCCCTATTTATTTTTTTATAGTTATGTTAGTATTAAGAACGT
TATTTATATTTCAAATTCGCGTAGATCCAACTCAAGTACAACATGGCTGTCGGTAAAAACAAGAGATTGT
CCAAAGGAAAGAAAGGATTAAAAAAGAAGGTCGTTGACCCATTCACCAGAAAAGATTGGTTTGACATCAA
AGCTCCAACCACTTTTGAAAACAGAAATGTTGGTAAAACTTTGATCAACAGATCTACCGGTTTAAAGAAT
GCCGCTGATGGCTTGAAAGGTAGAGTTTTCGAAGTTTGTTTGGCCGACTTACAAGGTTCCGAAGACCACT
CTTACAGAAAAATCAAATTGAGAGTTGATGAAGTCCAAGGTAAAAACTTGTTGACCAACTTCCATGAGGC
CTCCATGGAGGCCTCATGGAGGCCTCATGGAGGCCTCATGGAGGCCTCATGGTTTGGATTTCACTTCTGA
CAAATTAAGATCATTGGTCAGAAAATGGCAATCATTAGTTGAAGCTAATGTCACTGTTAAAACTTCCGAC
GATTACGTTTTGAGAGTTTTTGCCATTGCTTTCACCAAAAGACAACCAAACCAAATCAAGAAAACTACTT
ACGCTCAATCCTCTAAATTGAGAGAAGTCAGAAAGAAGATGATTGAAATTATGCAAAGAGAAGTTTCCAA
CTGTACTTTAGCTCAATTAACTTCCAAATTGATTCCAGAAGTCATTGGCCGTGAAATTGAAAAATCCACC
CAAACCATTTTCCCATTACAAAATGTCCACATCAGAAAAGTCAAATTGTTGAAACAACCAAAATTCGACT
TGGGTTCATTATTGGCTTTGCACGGTGAAGGTTCAACCGAAGAAAAAGGTAAGAAAGTTTCTTCTGGTTT
CAAAGATGTTGTTTTAGAATCTGTTTAAGGATAAGGATCTGGGGGATCCACTAGTTCTAGAAGGACCACC
TTTGATTGTAAATAGTAATAATTACCACCCTTATTTAATTATTTATTTAACTTATTTATTTATTTATTAT
ACATATATACAAATCTAATAAAGTGAAAATCTCCCCCTTCACATTTATAATTGGCCAGTTTTTTTCAAAT
AAGCATTCCAACCAGCATCTCTATACCTTTTACCTTCAATATCTGGATCTCTTCCTTTACCAAACAATCC
TCTACCAACAATGATAATATCAGTTCCAGTGCTAACAACTTCATCAACAGTTCTATATTGTTGTCCTAAT
CCATCACCTTTATCATCTAATCCAACTCCAGGTGTCATAATAAGCCAATCAAATCCTTCTTCTTGTCCAC
CCATATCACGTTGGGCAATAAATCCAATAACAAATTCCTTATCGGATTTAGCAATTTCAACAGTTTTTTG
AGAATATTCTCCATATGCTAATGATCCCACTGATGATAATTCAGCTAACATCAATAACCCTCTTGGCTCT
TGGTTGGTGGTGGTTTCTTTAGCTCCCTGTTTTAATCCTTCAACTACTCCATTCCCAGTGACACCATGAG
CATTAGTAATATCTGCCCAACTACTAATTTTATAAACTCCACCAATATATTGTTTCTTCACGGTATTACC
AATATCAGCAAATTTTCTATCTTCAAAAATCATAAATTGATGTTTACGTGAAAGTTCTAATAATGGTTCA
ATAGTGGATTCATAGGAAAAATCATTGATTATATCAATATGAGTCTTGATTAAGCATACATAAGGACCCA
ATTTATCAATTAATTCAAGGAATTCCTTAGTGGTATCAACATCAATTGATGCACATAAATTGGTTTTCTT
CAGTTCCATTAATCGAAATAATCGTTGTGCTACTGGTGAGGCATGAGTTTCTGCTCTCTCACTATAGGTC
TTAGTGTTGACTGTCATATCTTTTGTTTGCTATTTCTATTTCTATTTCTTTCTTCAACTGTAAAAGGGGC
GATATATAAACCAGTGTGTATGGGGTTGTTGCTCAGGAATTGATCAATGTTTAAAAGAATGGTTGAAATC
ATCATTGAAGAACAAAAAAAAAGATTTTTTCTTTCATTATGTTATCTGTATAATATGCAGGAAATAAGAT
TGCAAAAAAATAGCCGTTTTTTTGGATACTATCAAACAAGAGGAATGACTAATACAGAATTAGTGTTACG
AATCAATGGCACTACAGCAACTTTCAACAAAATAATCTACGTTCAAAATATAATATATACTATTAAATAA
AATCAAATAATAAAATAATTTTAAAGAAAGTAGTACCAGCTCTTTTTTTTGTTTCCGTTTATACCATCCA
AATCAATTCCTATTAGTCGGGATCTAGGCCTGGCCAAGTCGGCCGCGGCCGCCACCGCGGTGGAGCTCCA
ATTCGCCCTATAGTGAGTCGTATTACAATTCACTGGCCGTCGTTTTACAACGTCGTGACTGGGAAAACCC
TGGCGTTACCCAACTTAATCGCCTTGCAGCACATCCCCCTTTCGCCAGCTGGCGTAATAGCGAAGAGGCC
CGCACCGATCGCCCTTCCCAACAGTTGCGCAGCCTGAATGGCGAATGGAAATTGTAAGCGTTAATATTTT
GTTAAAATTCGCGTTAAATTTTTGTTAAATCAGCTCATTTTTTAACCAATAGGCCGAAATCGGCAAAATC
CCTTATAAATCAAAAGAATAGACCGAGATAGGGT
[37 nt withheld, positions 4935-4971]
AAAGAACGTGGACTCCAACGTCAAAGG
[49 nt withheld, positions 4999-5047]
T
[91 nt withheld, positions 5049-5139]
G
[124 nt withheld, positions 5141-5264]
CAGGTGGCACTTTTCGGGGAAATGTGCGCGGAACCCCTATTTGTTTATTTTTCTAAATACATTCAAATAT
GTATCCGCTCATGAGACAATAACCCTGATAAATGCTTCAATAATATTGAAAAAGGAAGAGTATGAGTATT
CAACATTTCCGTGTCGCCCTTATTCCCTTTTTTGCGGCATTTTGCCTTCCTGTTTTTGCTCACCCAGAAA
CGCTGGTGAAAGTAAAAGATGCTGAAGATCAGTTGGGTGCACGAGTGGGTTACATCGAACTGGATCTCAA
CAGCGGTAAGATCCTTGAGAGTTTTCGCCCCGAAGAACGTTTTCCAATGATGAGCACTTTTAAAGTTCTG
CTATGTGGCGCGGTATTATCCCGTATTGACGCCGGGCAAGAGCAACTCGGTCGCCGCATACACTATTCTC
AGAATGACTTGGTTGAGTACTCACCAGTCACAGAAAAGCATCTTACGGATGGCATGACAGTAAGAGAATT
ATGCAGTGCTGCCATAACCATGAGTGATAACACTGCGGCCAACTTACTTCTGACAACGATCGGAGGACCG
AAGGAGCTAACCGCTTTTTTGCACAACATGGGGGATCATGTAACTCGCCTTGATCGTTGGGAACCGGAGC
TGAATGAAGCCATACCAAACGACGAGCGTGACACCACGATGCCTGTAGCAATGGCAACAACGTTGCGCAA
ACTATTAACTGGCGAACTACTTACTCTAGCTTCCCGGCAACAATTAATAGACTGGATGGAGGCGGATAAA
GTTGCAGGACCACTTCTGCGCTCGGCCCTTCCGGCTGGCTGGTTTATTGCTGATAAATCTGGAGCCGGTG
AGCGTGGGTCTCGCGGTATCATTGCAGCACTGGGGCCAGATGGTAAGCCCTCCCGTATCGTAGTTATCTA
CACGACGGGGAGTCAGGCAACTATGGATGAACGAAATAGACAGATCGCTGAGATAGGTGCCTCACTGATT
AAGCATTGGTAACTGTCAGACCAAGTTTACTCATATATACTTTAGATTGATTTAAAACTTCATTTTTAAT
TTAAAAGGATCTAGGTGAAGATCCTTTTTGATAATCTCATGACCAAAATCCCTTAACGTGAGTTTTCGTT
CCACTGAGCGTCAGACCCCGTAGAAAAGATCAAAGGATCTTCTTGAGATCCTTTTTTTCTGCGCGTAATC
TGCTGCTTGCAAACAAAAAAACCACCGCTACCAGCGGTGGTTTGTTTGCCGGATCAAGAGCTACCAACTC
TTTTTCCGAAGGTAACTGGCTTCAGCAGAGCGCAGATACCAAATACTGTTCTTCTAGTGTAGCCGTAGTT
AGGCCACCACTTCAAGAACTCTGTAGCACCGCCTACATACCTCGCTCTGCTAATCCTGTTACCAGTGGCT
GCTGCCAGTGGCGATAAGTCGTGTCTTACCGGGTTGGACTCAAGACGATAGTTACCGGATAAGGCGCAGC
GGTCGGGCTGAACGGGGGGTTCGTGCACACAGCCCAGCTTGGAGCGAACGACCTACACCGAACTGAGATA
